Addgene plasmid #130030: pRDAX-551 C-Tag Venus210[2] L32 Tln1(rod) mCherry
Purpose: PPI (BiFC/TriFC) assay vector
Depositing lab: Gary Lewin. Depositing organization: Max-Delbrueck-Centrum fuer Molekulare Medizin (MDC).
Backbone
  Vector backbone: custom built
  Vector type: Mammalian Expression
Growth in bacteria
  Bacterial resistance: Ampicillin, 100 μg/mL
  Growth temperature: 37°C
  Growth strain: DH5alpha
  Copy number: High Copy
Gene/Insert
  Gene/Insert name: Tln1 rod
  Species: M. musculus (mouse)
  Cloning method: Restriction Enzyme; 5′ cloning site unknown (unknown if destroyed); 3′ cloning site unknown (unknown if destroyed)
Terms and licenses: Academic/Nonprofit Terms; Industry Terms: Not Available to Industry
How to cite: pRDAX-551 C-Tag Venus210[2] L32 Tln1(rod) mCherry was a gift from Gary Lewin (Addgene plasmid # 130030 ; http://n2t.net/addgene:130030 ; RRID:Addgene_130030)
