[The description below was written by a language model from this plasmid's Addgene catalogue record and pLannotate feature annotations shown in this document.]
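Description:
pRDAX-551 C-Tag Venus210[2] L32 Tln1(rod) mCherry is a custom-built mammalian expression plasmid of about 7.1 kb designed for protein–protein interaction assays based on bimolecular or trimolecular fluorescence complementation (BiFC/TriFC). It is maintained in E. coli at high copy through a ColE1/pUC-type origin and selected with ampicillin via the β-lactamase gene and its native promoter. No mammalian selection marker is annotated.

The expression unit is driven by the human CMV immediate-early enhancer and promoter, followed by a chimeric β-globin/immunoglobulin intron that promotes efficient processing of the transcript. The first open reading frame encodes a fragment of mouse talin-1, described in the record as the rod region. It is followed after a short gap, presumably the "L32" linker in the name, by a short Aequorea GFP-family fragment. The annotation tool labels this piece Sapphire, but its position and size fit the C-terminal Venus fragment ("Venus210[2]") indicated by the name, fused as a C-terminal tag. On its own this fragment should not fluoresce. Signal is expected only when a partner protein carrying the complementary Venus portion is brought close enough to reconstitute the fluorophore.

Downstream, an EMCV IRES allows translation of full-length mCherry from the same transcript, giving a constitutive red marker for identifying transfected cells and normalising the complementation signal to expression level. A second chimeric intron, a WPRE and the bovine growth hormone polyadenylation signal complete the transcript. Additional β-globin-derived sequence with a rabbit β-globin poly(A) signal and a T3 promoter lie in the backbone. The cloning sites used for the insert are not recorded.
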