Features (pLannotate 1.2.2; 17 found; start..end, strand, type, name):
    154..531     +  enhancer       CMV enhancer: human cytomegalovirus immediate early enhancer
    533..732     +  promoter       CMV promoter: human cytomegalovirus (CMV) immediate early promoter
    871..1003    +  intron         chimeric intron: chimera between introns from human β-globin and immunoglobulin heavy chain genes
   1018..2109    +  CDS            Tln1 (fragment): TLN1_MOUSE - Also known as Tln. Experimental evidence at protein level: Swiss-Prot protein existence level 1. Probably involved in connections of major cytoskeletal structures to the plasma membrane. High molecular weight cytoskeletal protein concentrated at regions of cell-substratum contact and, in lymphocytes, at cell-cell contacts. From Mus musculus (Mouse).
   2206..2292    +  CDS            Sapphire (fragment): Sapphire is a basic (constitutively fluorescent) long stokes shift fluorescent protein published in 1998, derived from Aequorea victoria. It is reported to be a rapidly-maturing weak dimer with low acid sensitivity.
   2309..2895    +  misc_feature   IRES2: internal ribosome entry site (IRES) of the encephalomyocarditis virus (EMCV)
   2896..3603    +  CDS            mCherry: mCherry is a basic (constitutively fluorescent) red fluorescent protein published in 2004, derived from Discosoma sp.. It is reported to be a very rapidly-maturing monomer with low acid sensitivity.
   3652..3784    +  intron         chimeric intron: chimera between introns from human β-globin and immunoglobulin heavy chain genes
   3793..4381    +  misc_feature   WPRE: woodchuck hepatitis virus posttranscriptional regulatory element
   4385..4401    +  misc_feature   MCS (fragment): pUC18/19 multiple cloning site
   4414..4525    +  polyA_signal   bGH poly(A) signal: bovine growth hormone polyadenylation signal
   4621..4639    -  promoter       T3 promoter: promoter for bacteriophage T3 RNA polymerase
   4698..4772    +  CDS            HBB (fragment): HBB_PONPY - Experimental evidence at transcript level: Swiss-Prot protein existence level 2. Involved in oxygen transport from the lung to the various peripheral tissues. From Pongo pygmaeus (Bornean orangutan).
   4843..4898    +  polyA_signal   β-globin poly(A) signal: rabbit β-globin polyadenylation signal (Gil and Proudfoot, 1987)
   5277..5865    -  rep_origin     ori: high-copy-number ColE1/pMB1/pBR322/pUC origin of replication
   6036..6896    -  CDS            AmpR: β-lactamase; bla; confers resistance to ampicillin, carbenicillin, and related antibiotics
   6897..7001    -  promoter       AmpR promoter: bla
>Addgene plasmid #130030 | pRDAX-551 C-Tag Venus210[2] L32 Tln1(rod) mCherry | depositor full sequence | sequence record 249408 | Full Sequence
CCTGCCTCCAGGCCTCAATATTGGCCATTAGCCATATTATTCATTGGTTATATAGCATAAATCAATATTG
GCTATTGGCCATTGCATACGTTGTATCTATATCATAATATGTACATTTATATTGGCTCATGTCCAATATG
ACCGCCATGTTGGCATTGATTATTGACTAGTTATTAATAGTAATCAATTACGGGGTCATTAGTTCATAGC
CCATATATGGAGTTCCGCGTTACATAACTTACGGTAAATGGCCCGCCTGGCTGACCGCCCAACGACCCCC
GCCCATTGACGTCAATAATGACGTATGTTCCCATAGTAACGCCAATAGGGACTTTCCATTGACGTCAATG
GGTGGAGTATTTACGGTAAACTGCCCACTTGGCAGTACATCAAGTGTATCATATGCCAAGTCCGCCCCCT
ATTGACGTCAATGACGGTAAATGGCCCGCCTGGCATTATGCCCAGTACATGACCTTACGGGACTTTCCTA
CTTGGCAGTACATCTACGTATTAGTCATCGCTATTACCATGGTGATGCGGTTTTGGCAGTACACCAATGG
GCGTGGATAGCGGTTTGACTCACGGGGATTTCCAAGTCTCCACCCCATTGACGTCAATGGGAGTTTGTTT
TGGCACCAAAATCAACGGGACTTTCCAAAATGTCGTAATAACCCCGCCCCGTTGACGCAAATGGGCGGTA
GGCGTGTACGGTGGGAGGTCTATATAAGCAGAGCTCGTTTAGTGAACCGTCAGATCACTAGAAGCTTTAT
TGCGGTAGTTTATCACAGTTAAATTGCTAACGCAGTCAGTGCTTCTGACACAACAGTCTCGAACTTAAGC
TGCAGAAGTTGGTCGTGAGGCACTGGGCAGGTAAGTATCAAGGTTACAAGACAGGTTTAAGGAGACCAAT
AGAAACTGGGCTTGTCGAGACAGAGAAGACTCTTGCGTTTCTGATAGGCACCTATTGGTCTTACTGACAT
CCACTTTGCCTTTCTCTCCACAGGTGTCCACTCCCAGGCCACCATGGCTGTGTCTGGTATCATTGCTGAC
CTCGACACCACCATCATGTTCGCTACTGCTGGCACACTTAACCGTGAGGGTGCTGAAACTTTTGCTGACC
ACCGGGAGGGTATCTTAAAGACAGCAAAGGTTCTTGTGGAGGACACCAAGGTCCTAGTGCAGAATGCAGC
TGGGAGCCAGGAGAAGTTGGCACAAGCCGCCCAGTCCTCCGTGGCCACCATTACCCGCCTCGCTGATGTG
GTCAAGCTCGGTGCAGCCAGCCTAGGAGCCGAAGACCCTGAAACTCAGGTGGTGCTGATCAATGCAGTAA
AGGACGTAGCCAAGGCCCTGGGTGACCTCATCAGCGCTACGAAGGCTGCAGCGGGCAAAGTTGGGGATGA
CCCTGCAGTGTGGCAGCTCAAGAACTCTGCCAAGGTGATGGTGACCAATGTGACATCATTGCTCAAGACA
GTGAAGGCTGTGGAAGATGAGGCCACCAAAGGCACACGGGCCCTAGAGGCAACCACAGAGCACATACGTC
AGGAACTGGCGGTCTTCTGTTCCCCAGAGCCACCTGCCAAGACCTCTACCCCTGAAGACTTCATCCGAAT
GACCAAGGGTATTACTATGGCAACAGCCAAAGCCGTTGCTGCTGGCAATTCCTGTCGACAGGAAGATGTC
ATTGCCACAGCCAATCTGAGCCGACGGGCTATTGCGGACATGCTTCGGGCTTGCAAGGAAGCAGCTTTCC
ACCCAGAAGTGGCGCCTGATGTACGGCTCCGAGCCCTGCACTATGGCCGGGAGTGTGCCAATGGTTACCT
GGAACTGCTGGACCACGTGCTGCTGACCCTTCAGAAGCCAAACCCAGACCTGAAGCAGCAGCTAACTGGA
CACTCAAAGCGGGTTGCTGGCTCTGTGACTGAGCTCATCCAGGCTGCTGAAGCCATGAAAGGAACAGAGT
GGGTGGACCCAGAGGACCCTACTGTCATTGCTGAGAATGAGCTCTTGGGAGCCGCAGCCGCCATCGAGGC
TGCAGCCAAGAAGCTGGAGCAGCTGAAGCCCAGGGCCAAACCCAAGGAGGCGGATGAGTCCTTGAACTTT
GAGGAACAAGACGTGGGTGGCGGAGGGAGCGAAGGCGGCGGATCCGGAGGGCCTGGCTCTGGCGGAGAGG
GGAGCGCTGGAGGCGGGTCAGCCGGTGGTGGCAGTGATCCCAATGAGAAGAGGGACCATATGGTACTGCT
CGAATTCGTGACTGCAGCAGGCATTACCCTTGGGATGGATGAACTTTATAAGTAAGAATTCAGATCCGCC
CCTCTCCCTCCCCCCCCCCTAACGTTACTGGCCGAAGCCGCTTGGAATAAGGCCGGTGTGCGTTTGTCTA
TATGTTATTTTCCACCATATTGCCGTCTTTTGGCAATGTGAGGGCCCGGAAACCTGGCCCTGTCTTCTTG
ACGAGCATTCCTAGGGGTCTTTCCCCTCTCGCCAAAGGAATGCAAGGTCTGTTGAATGTCGTGAAGGAAG
CAGTTCCTCTGGTAGCTTCTTGAAGACAAACAACGTCTGTAGCGACCCTTTGCAGGCAGCGGAACCCCCC
ACCTGGCGACAGGTGCCTCTGCGGCCAAAAGCCACGTGTATAAGATACACCTGCAAAGGCGGCACAACCC
CAGTGCCACGTTGTGAGTTGGATAGTTGTGGAAAGAGTCAAATGGCTCTCCTCAAGCGTATTCAACAAGG
GGCTGAAGGATGCCCAGAAGGTACCCCATTGTATGGGATCTGATCTGGGGCCTCGGTACACATGCTTTAC
ATGTGTTTAGTCGAGGTTAAAAAAACGTCTAGGCCCCCCGAACCACGGGGACGTGGTTTTCCTTTGAAAA
ACACGATGATAATATGGCCACAACCATGGTGAGCAAGGGCGAGGAGGATAACATGGCCATCATCAAGGAG
TTCATGCGCTTCAAGGTGCACATGGAGGGCTCCGTGAACGGCCACGAGTTCGAGATCGAGGGCGAGGGCG
AGGGCCGCCCCTACGAGGGCACCCAGACCGCCAAGCTGAAGGTGACCAAGGGTGGCCCCCTGCCCTTCGC
CTGGGACATCCTGTCCCCTCAGTTCATGTACGGCTCCAAGGCCTACGTGAAGCACCCCGCCGACATCCCC
GACTACTTGAAGCTGTCCTTCCCCGAGGGCTTCAAGTGGGAGCGCGTGATGAACTTCGAGGACGGCGGCG
TGGTGACCGTGACCCAGGACTCCTCCCTGCAGGACGGCGAGTTCATCTACAAGGTGAAGCTGCGCGGCAC
CAACTTCCCCTCCGACGGCCCCGTAATGCAGAAGAAGACCATGGGCTGGGAGGCCTCCTCCGAGCGGATG
TACCCCGAGGACGGCGCCCTGAAGGGCGAGATCAAGCAGAGGCTGAAGCTGAAGGACGGCGGCCACTACG
ACGCTGAGGTCAAGACCACCTACAAGGCCAAGAAGCCCGTGCAGCTGCCCGGCGCCTACAACGTCAACAT
CAAGTTGGACATCACCTCCCACAACGAGGACTACACCATCGTGGAACAGTACGAACGCGCCGAGGGCCGC
CACTCCACCGGCGGCATGGACGAGCTGTACAAGTAAACCGGTGCTCGAGGTACCGATGAATAGCTAAGGT
CGAGGCCGCAGGTAAGTATCAAGGTTACAAGACAGGTTTAAGGAGACCAATAGAAACTGGGCTTGTCGAG
ACAGAGAAGACTCTTGCGTTTCTGATAGGCACCTATTGGTCTTACTGACATCCACTTTGCCTTTCTCTCC
ACAGGTGTCGACAATCAACCTCTGGATTACAAAATTTGTGAAAGATTGACTGGTATTCTTAACTATGTTG
CTCCTTTTACGCTATGTGGATACGCTGCTTTAATGCCTTTGTATCATGCTATTGCTTCCCGTATGGCTTT
CATTTTCTCCTCCTTGTATAAATCCTGGTTGCTGTCTCTTTATGAGGAGTTGTGGCCCGTTGTCAGGCAA
CGTGGCGTGGTGTGCACTGTGTTTGCTGACGCAACCCCCACTGGTTGGGGCATTGCCACCACCTGTCAGC
TCCTTTCCGGGACTTTCGCTTTCCCCCTCCCTATTGCCACGGCGGAACTCATCGCCGCCTGCCTTGCCCG
CTGCTGGACAGGGGCTCGGCTGTTGGGCACTGACAATTCCGTGGTGTTGTCGGGGAAGCTGACGTCCTTT
CCATGGCTGCTCGCCTGTGTTGCCACCTGGATTCTGCGCGGGACGTCCTTCTGCTACGTCCCTTCGGCCC
TCAATCCAGCGGACCTTCCTTCCCGCGGCCTGCTGCCGGCTCTGCGGCCTCTTCCGCGTCTTCGCCTTCG
CCCTCAGACGAGTCGGATCTCCCTTTGGGCCGCCTCCCCGCCTGGAATTCGAGCTCGGTACGATCAGCCT
CGACTGTGCCTTCTAGTTGCCAGCCATCTGTTGTTTGCCCCTCCCCCGTGCCTTCCTTGACCCTGGAAGG
TGCCACTCCCACTGTCCTTTCCTAATAAAATGAGGAAATTGCATCGCATTGTCTGAGTAGGTGTCATTCT
ATTCTGGGGGGTGGGGTGGGGCAGGACAGCAAGGGGGAGGATTGGGAAGACAATAGCCCAGCTTTTGTTC
CCTTTAGTGAGGGTTAATTGCGCGCTTGGCGTAATCATGGTCATAGCTGTTTCCTGTGTGAAATTGTTAT
CCGCTAATTCACTCCTCAGGTGCAGGCTGCCTATCAGAAGGTGGTGGCTGGTGTGGCCAATGCCCTGGCT
CACAAATACCACTGAGATCTTTTTCCCTCTGCCAAAAATTATGGGGACATCATGAAGCCCCTTGAGCATC
TGACTTCTGGCTAATAAAGGAAATTTATTTTCATTGCAATAGTGTGTTGGAATTTTTTGTGTCTCTCACT
CGGAAGGACATATGGGAGGGCAAATCATTTAAAACATCAGAATGAGTATTTGGTTTAGAGTTTGGCAACA
TATGCCCATATGCTGGCTGCCATGAACAAAGGTTGGCTATAAAGAGGTCATCAGTATATGAAACAGCCCC
CTGCTGTCCATTCCTTATTCCATAGAAAAGCCTTGACTTGAGGTTAGATTTTTTTTATATTTTGTTTTGT
GTTATTTTTTTCTTTAACATCCCTAAAATTTTCCTTACATGTTTTACTAGCCAGATTTTTCCTCCTCTCC
TGACTACTCCCAGTCATAGCTGTCCCTCTTCTCTTATGGAGATCGGCCGGCCGCCGGCGTCGACGCGCGC
GGCCGCGGCGCGCCGTTGCTGGCGTTTTTCCATAGGCTCCGCCCCCCTGACGAGCATCACAAAAATCGAC
GCTCAAGTCAGAGGTGGCGAAACCCGACAGGACTATAAAGATACCAGGCGTTTCCCCCTGGAAGCTCCCT
CGTGCGCTCTCCTGTTCCGACCCTGCCGCTTACCGGATACCTGTCCGCCTTTCTCCCTTCGGGAAGCGTG
GCGCTTTCTCATAGCTCACGCTGTAGGTATCTCAGTTCGGTGTAGGTCGTTCGCTCCAAGCTGGGCTGTG
TGCACGAACCCCCCGTTCAGCCCGACCGCTGCGCCTTATCCGGTAACTATCGTCTTGAGTCCAACCCGGT
AAGACACGACTTATCGCCACTGGCAGCAGCCACTGGTAACAGGATTAGCAGAGCGAGGTATGTAGGCGGT
GCTACAGAGTTCTTGAAGTGGTGGCCTAACTACGGCTACACTAGAAGAACAGTATTTGGTATCTGCGCTC
TGCTGAAGCCAGTTACCTTCGGAAAAAGAGTTGGTAGCTCTTGATCCGGCAAACAAACCACCGCTGGTAG
CGGTGGTTTTTTTGTTTGCAAGCAGCAGATTACGCGCAGAAAAAAAGGATCTCAAGAAGATCCTTTGATC
TTTTCTACGGGGTCTGACGCTCAGTGGAACGAAAACTCACGTTAAGGGATTTTGGTCATGAGATTATCAA
AAAGGATCTTCACCTAGATCCTTTTAAATTAAAAATGAAGTTTTAAATCAATCTAAAGTATATATGAGTA
AACTTGGTCTGACAGTTACCAATGCTTAATCAGTGAGGCACCTATCTCAGCGATCTGTCTATTTCGTTCA
TCCATAGTTGCCTGACTCCCCGTCGTGTAGATAACTACGATACGGGAGGGCTTACCATCTGGCCCCAGTG
CTGCAATGATACCGCGAGACCCACGCTCACCGGCTCCAGATTTATCAGCAATAAACCAGCCAGCCGGAAG
GGCCGAGCGCAGAAGTGGTCCTGCAACTTTATCCGCCTCCATCCAGTCTATTAATTGTTGCCGGGAAGCT
AGAGTAAGTAGTTCGCCAGTTAATAGTTTGCGCAACGTTGTTGCCATTGCTACAGGCATCGTGGTGTCAC
GCTCGTCGTTTGGTATGGCTTCATTCAGCTCCGGTTCCCAACGATCAAGGCGAGTTACATGATCCCCCAT
GTTGTGCAAAAAAGCGGTTAGCTCCTTCGGTCCTCCGATCGTTGTCAGAAGTAAGTTGGCCGCAGTGTTA
TCACTCATGGTTATGGCAGCACTGCATAATTCTCTTACTGTCATGCCATCCGTAAGATGCTTTTCTGTGA
CTGGTGAGTACTCAACCAAGTCATTCTGAGAATAGTGTATGCGGCGACCGAGTTGCTCTTGCCCGGCGTC
AATACGGGATAATACCGCGCCACATAGCAGAACTTTAAAAGTGCTCATCATTGGAAAACGTTCTTCGGGG
CGAAAACTCTCAAGGATCTTACCGCTGTTGAGATCCAGTTCGATGTAACCCACTCGTGCACCCAACTGAT
CTTCAGCATCTTTTACTTTCACCAGCGTTTCTGGGTGAGCAAAAACAGGAAGGCAAAATGCCGCAAAAAA
GGGAATAAGGGCGACACGGAAATGTTGAATACTCATACTCTTCCTTTTTCAATATTATTGAAGCATTTAT
CAGGGTTATTGTCTCATGAGCGGATACATATTTGAATGTATTTAGAAAAATAAACAAATAGGGGTTCCGC
GCACATTTCCCCGAAAAGTGCCACCTGACGTCTAAGAAACCATTATTATCATGACATTAACCTATAAAAA
TAGGCGTATCACGAGGCCCTTTCGTCTACGCGCGCGCCGGCGGCGCGCCGTCGACGGCCGGCCGCGGCCG
CG
